Addgene plasmid #168783: Vimentin-DiB-RM
Purpose: Vimentin - DiB-RM fusion protein
Depositing lab: Jens Meiler. Depositing organization: Vanderbilt University. Publication: Computational redesign of a fluorogen activating protein with Rosetta. Bozhanova NG, Harp JM, Bender BJ, Gavrikov AS, Gorbachev DA, Baranov MS, Mercado CB, Zhang X, Lukyanov KA, Mishin AS, Meiler J. PLoS Comput Biol. 2021 Nov 8;17(11):e1009555. doi: 10.1371/journal.pcbi.1009555. eCollection 2021 Nov. PubMed 34748541.
Backbone
  Vector backbone: Vimentin-Citrine
  Backbone size w/o insert (bp): 3948
  Total vector size (bp): 5850
  Vector type: Mammalian Expression
  Selectable markers: Neomycin (select with G418)
Growth in bacteria
  Bacterial resistance: Kanamycin, 50 μg/mL
  Growth temperature: 37°C
  Growth strain: DH5alpha
  Copy number: High Copy
Gene/Insert
  Gene/Insert name: Vimentin-DiB-RM
  Species: Synthetic
  Insert size (bp): 1902
  Promoter: CMV
  Cloning method: Restriction Enzyme; 5′ cloning site NheI (not destroyed); 3′ cloning site NotI (not destroyed)
  Sequencing primers: 5′ CGCAAATGGGCGGTAGGCGTG; 3′ CAAGTTAACAACAACAATTGCAT
Terms and licenses: Academic/Nonprofit Terms; Industry Terms: Not Available to Industry
How to cite: Vimentin-DiB-RM was a gift from Jens Meiler (Addgene plasmid # 168783 ; http://n2t.net/addgene:168783 ; RRID:Addgene_168783)
