[The description below was written by a language model from this plasmid's Addgene catalogue record and pLannotate feature annotations shown in this document.]
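Description:
Vimentin-DiB-RM is a 5,850 bp mammalian expression plasmid built on the Vimentin-Citrine backbone, in which the fluorescent protein has been replaced by the DiB-RM tag. It is propagated in E. coli at high copy from a ColE1/pUC-type origin and selected with kanamycin. The same Tn5 aminoglycoside phosphotransferase gene (NeoR/KanR) is driven by tandem bacterial (AmpR) and SV40 early promoters and terminated by the HSV TK polyadenylation signal, so it also confers G418 resistance for selecting stably transfected mammalian cells. An f1 origin is also present. Short annotated fragments of ble, the bGH poly(A) signal and SV40 large T antigen appear to be backbone remnants rather than functional elements.

The payload is a roughly 1.9 kb insert cloned between NheI and NotI, placed downstream of the human CMV immediate early enhancer and promoter and followed by the SV40 poly(A) signal. It encodes human vimentin, an intermediate filament protein, followed after a short gap in the annotation, presumably a linker, by a sequence that the automated annotation identifies as a fragment of the E. coli lipocalin Blc. This matches the DiB-RM portion of the fusion, placing the tag at the C-terminus of vimentin. According to the associated publication title, the work concerns a fluorogen activating protein computationally redesigned with Rosetta. Proteins of this type are not fluorescent by themselves but give signal when they bind an added fluorogenic dye. The record states the purpose only as expressing the vimentin–DiB-RM fusion. Such a construct would typically serve to label vimentin filaments in transfected mammalian cells for fluorescence imaging and to evaluate the tag's performance on a well-defined cytoskeletal target.
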