Features (pLannotate 1.2.2; 14 found; start..end, strand, type, name):
     61..364     +  enhancer       CMV enhancer: human cytomegalovirus immediate early enhancer
    365..568     +  promoter       CMV promoter: human cytomegalovirus (CMV) immediate early promoter
    603..2000    +  CDS            VIM: VIME_HUMAN - Experimental evidence at protein level: Swiss-Prot protein existence level 1. Involved with LARP6 in the stabilization of type I collagen mRNAs for CO1A1 and CO1A2. From Homo sapiens (Human).
   2028..2501    +  CDS            blc (fragment): BLC_ECOLI - Also known as yjeL. Experimental evidence at protein level: Swiss-Prot protein existence level 1. Involved in the storage or transport of lipids necessary for membrane maintenance under stressful conditions. Displays a binding preference for lysophospholipids. From Escherichia coli (strain K12).
   2532..2615    +  CDS            large T antigen (fragment): large T antigen from SV40 (simian virus 40)
   2638..2759    +  polyA_signal   SV40 poly(A) signal: SV40 polyadenylation signal
   2793..3221    -  rep_origin     f1 ori (sequence partly withheld): f1 bacteriophage origin of replication; arrow indicates direction of (+) strand synthesis
   3248..3352    +  promoter       AmpR promoter: bla
   3354..3711    +  promoter       SV40 promoter: SV40 enhancer and early promoter
   3746..4540    +  CDS            NeoR/KanR: aminoglycoside phosphotransferase from Tn5; aph(3')-II (or nptII); confers resistance to neomycin, kanamycin, and G418 (Geneticin®)
   4561..4713    +  CDS            ble (fragment): BLE_KLEPN - Experimental evidence at protein level: Swiss-Prot protein existence level 1. Binding protein with a strong affinity to the bleomycin family of antibiotics. Binds to CL990; an antimitotic-antibiotic compound. From Klebsiella pneumoniae.
   4772..4819    +  polyA_signal   HSV TK poly(A) signal: herpes simplex virus thymidine kinase polyadenylation signal (Cole and Stacy, 1985)
   4910..4926    -  polyA_signal   bGH poly(A) signal (fragment): bovine growth hormone polyadenylation signal
   5148..5736    +  rep_origin     ori: high-copy-number ColE1/pMB1/pBR322/pUC origin of replication
>Addgene plasmid #168783 | Vimentin-DiB-RM | addgene full sequence | sequence record 332744 | Addgene NGS Result
TAGTTATTAATAGTAATCAATTACGGGGTCATTAGTTCATAGCCCATATATGGAGTTCCGCGTTACATAA
CTTACGGTAAATGGCCCGCCTGGCTGACCGCCCAACGACCCCCGCCCATTGACGTCAATAATGACGTATG
TTCCCATAGTAACGCCAATAGGGACTTTCCATTGACGTCAATGGGTGGAGTATTTACGGTAAACTGCCCA
CTTGGCAGTACATCAAGTGTATCATATGCCAAGTACGCCCCCTATTGACGTCAATGACGGTAAATGGCCC
GCCTGGCATTATGCCCAGTACATGACCTTATGGGACTTTCCTACTTGGCAGTACATCTACGTATTAGTCA
TCGCTATTACCATGGTGATGCGGTTTTGGCAGTACATCAATGGGCGTGGATAGCGGTTTGACTCACGGGG
ATTTCCAAGTCTCCACCCCATTGACGTCAATGGGAGTTTGTTTTGGCACCAAAATCAACGGGACTTTCCA
AAATGTCGTAACAACTCCGCCCCATTGACGCAAATGGGCGGTAGGCGTGTACGGTGGGAGGTCTATATAA
GCAGAGCTGGTTTAGTGAACCGTCAGATCCGCTAGCGCCACCATGTCCACCAGGTCCGTGTCCTCGTCCT
CCTACCGCAGGATGTTCGGCGGCCCGGGCACCGCGAGCCGGCCGAGCTCCAGCCGGAGCTACGTGACTAC
GTCCACCCGCACCTACAGCCTGGGCAGCGCGCTGCGCCCCAGCACCAGCCGCAGCCTCTACGCCTCGTCC
CCGGGCGGCGTGTATGCCACGCGCTCCTCTGCCGTGCGCCTGCGGAGCAGCGTGCCCGGGGTGCGGCTCC
TGCAGGACTCGGTGGACTTCTCGCTGGCCGACGCCATCAACACCGAGTTCAAGAACACCCGCACCAACGA
GAAGGTGGAGCTGCAGGAGCTGAATGACCGCTTCGCCAACTACATCGACAAGGTGCGCTTCCTGGAGCAG
CAGAATAAGATCCTGCTGGCCGAGCTCGAGCAGCTCAAGGGCCAAGGCAAGTCGCGCCTGGGGGACCTCT
ACGAGGAGGAGATGCGGGAGCTGCGCCGGCAGGTGGACCAGCTAACCAACGACAAAGCCCGCGTCGAGGT
GGAGCGCGACAACCTGGCCGAGGACATCATGCGCCTCCGGGAGAAATTGCAGGAGGAGATGCTTCAGAGA
GAGGAAGCCGAAAACACCCTGCAATCTTTCAGACAGGATGTTGACAATGCGTCTCTGGCACGTCTTGACC
TTGAACGCAAAGTGGAATCTTTGCAAGAAGAGATTGCCTTTTTGAAGAAACTCCACGAAGAGGAAATCCA
GGAGCTGCAGGCTCAGATTCAGGAACAGCATGTCCAAATCGATGTGGATGTTTCCAAGCCTGACCTCACG
GCTGCCCTGCGTGACGTACGTCAGCAATATGAAAGTGTGGCTGCCAAGAACCTGCAGGAGGCAGAAGAAT
GGTACAAATCCAAGTTTGCTGACCTCTCTGAGGCTGCCAACCGGAACAATGACGCCCTGCGCCAGGCAAA
GCAGGAGTCCACTGAGTACCGGAGACAGGTGCAGTCCCTCACCTGTGAAGTGGATGCCCTTAAAGGAACC
AATGAGTCCCTGGAACGCCAGATGCGTGAAATGGAAGAGAACTTTGCCGTTGAAGCTGCTAACTACCAAG
ACACTATTGGCCGCCTGCAGGATGAGATTCAGAATATGAAGGAGGAAATGGCTCGTCACCTTCGTGAATA
CCAAGACCTGCTCAATGTTAAGATGGCCCTTGACATTGAGATTGCCACCTACAGGAAGCTGCTGGAAGGC
GAGGAGAGCAGGATTTCTCTGCCTCTTCCAAACTTTTCCTCCCTGAACCTGAGGGAAACTAATCTGGATT
CACTCCCTCTGGTTGATACCCACTCAAAAAGGACACTTCTGATTAAGACGGTTGAAACTAGAGATGGACA
GGTTATCAACGAAACTTCTCAGCATCACGATGACCTTGAAAAGGATCCACCGGTCGCCACCATGGCCAGT
TCTCCTACGCCGCCGCGTGGCGTGACCGTAGTAAATAATTTCGACTGCAAACGTTATCTCGGTACCTGGT
ATGAGATTGCCCGTTTTGATCACCGCGCAGAACGTGGACTGGAAAAAGTCACCGCAACATACAGCCTGCG
TGATGACGGCGGCCTGAATGTCATCTTCAAAGGCTATAACCCTGACAGAGGAATGTGGCAGCAGTACGTT
GGGAAAGCGTACTTTACCGGCGCACCAACTCGCGCTGCGCTGAAAGTGGCGTTCTTTGGTCCTTTCTATG
GCGGTTATAACGTTATTGCACTCGATCGGGAATACCGCCATGCGCTGGTTTGCGGCCCGGACCGCGACTA
CCTGTGGATCAACTCCCGCACGCCAACCATTTCTGACGAAGTGAAACAGGAGATGCTGGCAGTCGCGACC
CGGGAAGGGTTTGATGTCAGTAAATTTATTTGGGTACAGCAGCCTGGTAGTTAGCAAGCTTCGAATGCGG
CCGCGACTCTAGATCATAATCAGCCATACCACATTTGTAGAGGTTTTACTTGCTTTAAAAAACCTCCCAC
ACCTCCCCCTGAACCTGAAACATAAAATGAATGCAATTGTTGTTGTTAACTTGTTTATTGCAGCTTATAA
TGGTTACAAATAAAGCAATAGCATCACAAATTTCACAAATAAAGCATTTTTTTCACTGCATTCTAGTTGT
GGTTTGTCCAAACTCATCAATGTATCTTAAGGCGTAAATTGTAAGCGTTAATATTTTGTTAAAATTCGCG
TTAAATTTTTGTTAAATCAGCTCATTTTTTAACCAATAGGCCGAAATCGGCAAAATCCCTTATAAATCAA
AAGAATAGACCGAGATAGGGT
[37 nt withheld, positions 2892-2928]
AAAGAACGTGGACTCCAACGTCAAAGG
[49 nt withheld, positions 2956-3004]
T
[91 nt withheld, positions 3006-3096]
G
[124 nt withheld, positions 3098-3221]
CAGGTGGCACTTTTCGGGGAAATGTGCGCGGAACCCCTATTTGTTTATTTTTCTAAATACATTCAAATAT
GTATCCGCTCATGAGACAATAACCCTGATAAATGCTTCAATAATATTGAAAAAGGAAGAGTCCTGAGGCG
GAAAGAACCAGCTGTGGAATGTGTGTCAGTTAGGGTGTGGAAAGTCCCCAGGCTCCCCAGCAGGCAGAAG
TATGCAAAGCATGCATCTCAATTAGTCAGCAACCAGGTGTGGAAAGTCCCCAGGCTCCCCAGCAGGCAGA
AGTATGCAAAGCATGCATCTCAATTAGTCAGCAACCATAGTCCCGCCCCTAACTCCGCCCATCCCGCCCC
TAACTCCGCCCAGTTCCGCCCATTCTCCGCCCCATGGCTGACTAATTTTTTTTATTTATGCAGAGGCCGA
GGCCGCCTCGGCCTCTGAGCTATTCCAGAAGTAGTGAGGAGGCTTTTTTGGAGGCCTAGGCTTTTGCAAA
GATCGATCAAGAGACAGGATGAGGATCGTTTCGCATGATTGAACAAGATGGATTGCACGCAGGTTCTCCG
GCCGCTTGGGTGGAGAGGCTATTCGGCTATGACTGGGCACAACAGACAATCGGCTGCTCTGATGCCGCCG
TGTTCCGGCTGTCAGCGCAGGGGCGCCCGGTTCTTTTTGTCAAGACCGACCTGTCCGGTGCCCTGAATGA
ACTGCAAGACGAGGCAGCGCGGCTATCGTGGCTGGCCACGACGGGCGTTCCTTGCGCAGCTGTGCTCGAC
GTTGTCACTGAAGCGGGAAGGGACTGGCTGCTATTGGGCGAAGTGCCGGGGCAGGATCTCCTGTCATCTC
ACCTTGCTCCTGCCGAGAAAGTATCCATCATGGCTGATGCAATGCGGCGGCTGCATACGCTTGATCCGGC
TACCTGCCCATTCGACCACCAAGCGAAACATCGCATCGAGCGAGCACGTACTCGGATGGAAGCCGGTCTT
GTCGATCAGGATGATCTGGACGAAGAGCATCAGGGGCTCGCGCCAGCCGAACTGTTCGCCAGGCTCAAGG
CGAGCATGCCCGACGGCGAGGATCTCGTCGTGACCCATGGCGATGCCTGCTTGCCGAATATCATGGTGGA
AAATGGCCGCTTTTCTGGATTCATCGACTGTGGCCGGCTGGGTGTGGCGGACCGCTATCAGGACATAGCG
TTGGCTACCCGTGATATTGCTGAAGAGCTTGGCGGCGAATGGGCTGACCGCTTCCTCGTGCTTTACGGTA
TCGCCGCTCCCGATTCGCAGCGCATCGCCTTCTATCGCCTTCTTGACGAGTTCTTCTGAGCGGGACTCTG
GGGTTCGAAATGACCGACCAAGCGACGCCCAACCTGCCATCACGAGATTTCGATTCCACCGCCGCCTTCT
ATGAAAGGTTGGGCTTCGGAATCGTTTTCCGGGACGCCGGCTGGATGATCCTCCAGCGCGGGGATCTCAT
GCTGGAGTTCTTCGCCCACCCTAGGGGGAGGCTAACTGAAACACGGAAGGAGACAATACCGGAAGGAACC
CGCGCTATGACGGCAATAAAAAGACAGAATAAAACGCACGGTGTTGGGTCGTTTGTTCATAAACGCGGGG
TTCGGTCCCAGGGCTGGCACTCTGTCGATACCCCACCGAGACCCCATTGGGGCCAATACGCCCGCGTTTC
TTCCTTTTCCCCACCCCACCCCCCAAGTTCGGGTGAAGGCCCAGGGCTCGCAGCCAACGTCGGGGCGGCA
GGCCCTGCCATAGCCTCAGGTTACTCATATATACTTTAGATTGATTTAAAACTTCATTTTTAATTTAAAA
GGATCTAGGTGAAGATCCTTTTTGATAATCTCATGACCAAAATCCCTTAACGTGAGTTTTCGTTCCACTG
AGCGTCAGACCCCGTAGAAAAGATCAAAGGATCTTCTTGAGATCCTTTTTTTCTGCGCGTAATCTGCTGC
TTGCAAACAAAAAAACCACCGCTACCAGCGGTGGTTTGTTTGCCGGATCAAGAGCTACCAACTCTTTTTC
CGAAGGTAACTGGCTTCAGCAGAGCGCAGATACCAAATACTGTTCTTCTAGTGTAGCCGTAGTTAGGCCA
CCACTTCAAGAACTCTGTAGCACCGCCTACATACCTCGCTCTGCTAATCCTGTTACCAGTGGCTGCTGCC
AGTGGCGATAAGTCGTGTCTTACCGGGTTGGACTCAAGACGATAGTTACCGGATAAGGCGCAGCGGTCGG
GCTGAACGGGGGGTTCGTGCACACAGCCCAGCTTGGAGCGAACGACCTACACCGAACTGAGATACCTACA
GCGTGAGCTATGAGAAAGCGCCACGCTTCCCGAAGGGAGAAAGGCGGACAGGTATCCGGTAAGCGGCAGG
GTCGGAACAGGAGAGCGCACGAGGGAGCTTCCAGGGGGAAACGCCTGGTATCTTTATAGTCCTGTCGGGT
TTCGCCACCTCTGACTTGAGCGTCGATTTTTGTGATGCTCGTCAGGGGGGCGGAGCCTATGGAAAAACGC
CAGCAACGCGGCCTTTTTACGGTTCCTGGCCTTTTGCTGGCCTTTTGCTCACATGTTCTTTCCTGCGTTA
TCCCCTGATTCTGTGGATAACCGTATTACCGCCATGCAT
