>Addgene plasmid #168783 | Vimentin-DiB-RM | depositor partial sequence | sequence record 327512 | CMV-Fwd
GAGCTGGTTTAGTGAACCGTCAGATCCGCTAGCGCCACCATGTCCACCAGGTCCGTGTCCTCGTCCTCCT
ACCGCAGGATGTTCGGCGGCCCGGGCACCGCGAGCCGGCCGAGCTCCAGCCGGAGCTACGTGACTACGTC
CACCCGCACCTACAGCCTGGGCAGCGCGCTGCGCCCCAGCACCAGCCGCAGCCTCTACGCCTCGTCCCCG
GGCGGCGTGTATGCCACGCGCTCCTCTGCCGTGCGCCTGCGGAGCAGCGTGCCCGGGGTGCGGCTCCTGC
AGGACTCGGTGGACTTCTCGCTGGCCGACGCCATCAACACCGAGTTCAAGAACACCCGCACCAACGAGAA
GGTGGAGCTGCAGGAGCTGAATGACCGCTTCGCCAACTACATCGACAAGGTGCGCTTCCTGGAGCAGCAG
AATAAGATCCTGCTGGCCGAGCTCGAGCAGCTCAAGGGCCAAGGCAAGTCGCGCCTGGGGGACCTCTACG
AGGAGGAGATGCGGGAGCTGCGCCGGCAGGTGGACCAGCTAACCAACGACAAAGCCCGCGTCGAGGTGGA
GCGCGACAACCTGGCCGAGGACATCATGCGCCTCCGGGAGAAATTGCAGGAGGAGATGCTTCAGAGAGAG
GAAGCCGAAAACACCCTGCAATCTTTCAGACAGGATGTTGACAATGCGTCTCTGGCACGTCTTGACCTTG
AACGCAAAGTGGAATCTTTGCAAGAAGAGATTGCCTTTTTGAAGAAACTCCACGAAGAGGAAATCCAGGA
GCTGCAGGCTCAGATTCAGGAACAGCATGTCC
