>Addgene plasmid #168783 | Vimentin-DiB-RM | depositor partial sequence | sequence record 327513 | SV40-rev
GCAAGTAAAACCTCTACAAATGTGGTATGGCTGATTATGATCTAGAGTCGCGGCCGCATTCGAAGCTTGC
TAACTACCAGGCTGCTGTACCCAAATAAATTTACTGACATCAAACCCTTCCCGGGTCGCGACTGCCAGCA
TCTCCTGTTTCACTTCGTCAGAAATGGTTGGCGTGCGGGAGTTGATCCACAGGTAGTCGCGGTCCGGGCC
GCAAACCAGCGCATGGCGGTATTCCCGATCGAGTGCAATAACGTTATAACCGCCATAGAAAGGACCAAAG
AACGCCACTTTCAGCGCAGCGCGAGTTGGTGCGCCGGTAAAGTACGCTTTCCCAACGTACTGCTGCCACA
TTCCTCTGTCAGGGTTATAGCCTTTGAAGATGACATTCAGGCCGCCGTCATCACGCAGGCTGTATGTTGC
GGTGACTTTTTCCAGTCCACGTTCTGCGCGGTGATCAAAACGGGCAATCTCATACCAGGTACCGAGATAA
CGTTTGCAGTCGAAATTATTTACTACGGTCACGCCACGCGGCGGCGTAGGAGAACTGGCCATGGTGGCGA
CCGGTGGATCCTTTTCAAGGTCATCGTGATGCTGAGAAGTTTCGTTGATAACCTGTCCATCTCTAGTTTC
AACCGTCTTAATCAGAAGTGTCCTTTTTGAGTGGGTATCAACCAGAGGGAGTGAATCCAGATTAGTTTCC
CTCAGGTTCAGGGAGGAAAAGTTTGGAAGAGGCAGAGAAATCCTGCTCTCCTCGCCTTCCAGCAGCTTCC
TGT
