>Addgene plasmid #168783 | Vimentin-DiB-RM | depositor partial sequence | sequence record 327514 | middle
TGGTGGCGACCGGTGGATCCTTTTCAAGGTCATCGTGATGCTGAGAAGTTTCGTTGATAACCTGTCCATC
TCTAGTTTCAACCGTCTTAATCAGAAGTGTCCTTTTTGAGTGGGTATCAACCAGAGGGAGTGAATCCAGA
TTAGTTTCCCTCAGGTTCAGGGAGGAAAAGTTTGGAAGAGGCAGAGAAATCCTGCTCTCCTCGCCTTCCA
GCAGCTTCCTGTAGGTGGCAATCTCAATGTCAAGGGCCATCTTAACATTGAGCAGGTCTTGGTATTCACG
AAGGTGACGAGCCATTTCCTCCTTCATATTCTGAATCTCATCCTGCAGGCGGCCAATAGTGTCTTGGTAG
TTAGCAGCTTCAACGGCAAAGTTCTCTTCCATTTCACGCATCTGGCGTTCCAGGGACTCATTGGTTCCTT
TAAGGGCATCCACTTCACAGGTGAGGGACTGCACCTGTCTCCGGTACTCAGTGGACTCCTGCTTTGCCTG
GCGCAGGGCGTCATTGTTCCGGTTGGCAGCCTCAGAGAGGTCAGCAAACTTGGATTTGTACCATTCTTCT
GCCTCCTGCAGGTTCTTGGCAGCCACACTTTCATATTGCTGACGTACGTCACGCAGGGCAGCCGTGAGGT
CAGGCTTGGAAACATCCACATCGATTTGGACATGCTGTTCCTGAATCTGAGCCTGCAGCTCCTGGATTTC
CTCTTCGTGGAGTTTCTTCAAAAAGGCAATCTCTTCTTGCAAAGATTCCACTTTGCGTTC
